>Addgene plasmid #58238 | PLEXIN A3 | addgene partial sequence | sequence record 91237 | T7 5'-TAATACGACTCACTATAGGG-3'
TGGATCCCCCGGGCTGCAGGAATTCGATATCTGAAGAGGGATATTGCCCTGGCCTGGCCTGGCCTGGCCA
ATCTGAGGGCAGCTTCAGATGCATCATCCAACCCCAAATGCTGCTGGTACTGAGGATCTCTTCTTAGGAC
AAGTGGGGCCTGACACAGCAAATGTGAGACGCCAGAGGCTGAGCCAAGGCTTGCAGTGTCACAAAGGAAC
CAGAACAGGAAACAGGACCCAGATCAACCAAAGAAGAGGTCTGTGAGGCTAGTAACATCCCATGGGGCAT
ATATATTTACATATGGAAATTAAAGTGGAATTACATTAATAAATAGGTGGGTAGGATGTCAGAGCAAGGA
GGGCAAGGGCTCTTCTGACATGGGAACACCAGGGCAAGAGGGTGGGGATATTGCTGCTGCTAGTGGGGGA
AGCTTGGTCCTGTCATCCCCTCCCCCTGCAGGGCCCAAAGCAAGGCACTA
