>Addgene plasmid #58238 | PLEXIN A3 | addgene partial sequence | sequence record 91239 | T3 5'-GCAATTAACCCTCACTAAAGG-3'
CCCCCCTCGAGGCCAAGAATTCGGCACGAGGCATCCATCAGTGACCAGGACATGGACGCCTACTTAGTGG
AGCAGTCCCGCCTCCATGCTAATGACTTCAATGTCCTAAGTGCACTCAGCGAGCTCTACTTCTATGTCAC
CAAGTACCGTCAGGAGATCCTCACCTCGCTGGACCGAGATGCCTCTTGTCGGAAGCACAAGCTTCGACAG
AAGCTGGAGCAGATCATCACCCTGGTGTCCAGCAGCAGCTGAGTGGGGAGATGGTGAGGAGGGGGCTTCT
TGCTTCTGAGCCATCCTCCCAGTCAGGGGAGTGTCTGGCTCTAGCCTGGGTCTCCAGGGCTGAGATCCAG
AGCTGGTGGTGTTGGGGAGGTTACCAAGCCAAGATGCCCCATCACACCTGGGCCCCCTTCATTAGTGCCT
TGCTTTGGGCCCTGCAGGGGGAGGGGATGACAGGACCAAGCTTCCCCCACTAGCAGCAGCAATATCCCCA
CCCTCTTGCCCTGGTGTTCCCATGTCAGAAGAGCCCTTGCCCTCCTTGCTCTGACATCCTACCCACCTAT
TTATTAATGTAATTCCACTTTAATTTCCATATGTAAATATATATGCCCCATGGGATGTTACTAGCCTCAC
AGACCTCTTCTTTGGTTGATCTGGGTCCTGTTTCCTGTTCTGGTTCCTTTGTGACACTGCAAGCCTTGGC
TCAGCCTCTGGCGTCTCACATTTGCTGTGTCAGGCCCCACTTGTCCTAAGAAGAGATCCTCAGTACCAGC
AGCATTTGGGGTTGGATGATGCATCTGAAGCTGCCCTCAGATTGGCCAGGCCAGGCCAGGCCAGGGCAAT
ATCCCTCTTCAGATATCGAATTCCTGCACCCGGGGGATCCACTAGTTCTAGAGCGGCCGCCACCGCGGTG
GAGCTCCATTCCCCTATA
