[The description below was written by a language model from this plasmid's Addgene catalogue record.]
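Description:
PLEXIN A3 is a riboprobe template plasmid built on the pBS KS+ (pBluescript KS+) phagemid backbone, a small high-copy cloning vector propagated in E. coli under ampicillin selection. Although the catalogue lists the vector type as bacterial expression, the stated purpose is not protein production. The plasmid serves as a DNA template for in vitro transcription of an RNA probe against mouse Plexin A3 (Plxna3), a semaphorin co-receptor involved in axon guidance.

The insert is a fragment of about 800 bp of mouse Plxna3 cDNA, derived from an expressed sequence tag (IMAGE) clone and placed between the XhoI and EcoRV sites of the polylinker, both of which remain intact. In Bluescript-type vectors the multiple cloning site is flanked by opposing bacteriophage RNA polymerase promoters, so either strand of the insert can be transcribed after the plasmid is linearised on the far side of the insert. According to the depositor, antisense RNA is made by cutting with XhoI and transcribing with T7 polymerase, which gives a run-off transcript complementary to the endogenous mRNA. The record lists T7 and SP6 as sequencing primers, although standard pBluescript KS+ carries T7 and T3 promoters. No feature table is provided, so the promoter on the opposite side cannot be confirmed here.

Labelled antisense probes of this kind are typically used for in situ hybridisation to map transcript distribution. The associated work examined plexin A3 and A4 in semaphorin signalling during facial nerve development in the mouse.
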