Addgene plasmid #58238: PLEXIN A3
Purpose: Riboprobe for in vitro transcription of Plexin A3
Depositing lab: Christiana Ruhrberg. Depositing organization: University College London. Publication: Plexin A3 and plexin A4 convey semaphorin signals during facial nerve development. Schwarz Q, Waimey KE, Golding M, Takamatsu H, Kumanogoh A, Fujisawa H, Cheng HJ, Ruhrberg C. Dev Biol. 2008 Dec 1;324(1):1-9. doi: 10.1016/j.ydbio.2008.08.020. Epub 2008 Sep 3. PubMed 18804103.
Backbone
  Vector backbone: pBS KS+
  Vector type: Bacterial Expression
Growth in bacteria
  Bacterial resistance: Ampicillin, 100 μg/mL
  Growth temperature: 37°C
  Growth strain: DH5alpha
  Copy number: High Copy
Gene/Insert
  Gene/Insert name: Plexin A3
  Species: M. musculus (mouse)
  Insert size (bp): 800
  Entrez Gene: Plxna3 (a.k.a. PlexA3, Plxa3, Plxn3, Plxn4, SEX, mKIAA4078)
  Cloning method: Restriction Enzyme; 5′ cloning site XhoI (not destroyed); 3′ cloning site EcoRV (not destroyed)
  Sequencing primers: 5′ T7; 3′ SP6
Terms and licenses: Academic/Nonprofit Terms; Industry Terms: Not Available to Industry
Depositor comments: cDNA from expressed sequence tag (EST) IMAGE clones (Invitrogen), clone ID 401253. For antisense RNA transcription, use XhoI and T7.
How to cite: PLEXIN A3 was a gift from Christiana Ruhrberg (Addgene plasmid # 58238 ; http://n2t.net/addgene:58238 ; RRID:Addgene_58238)
